>Addgene plasmid #122718 | pSKAP_AP | addgene full sequence | sequence record 245015 | Addgene NGS Result
GAACTGAGATACCTACAGCGTGAGCTATGAGAAAGCGCCACGCTTCCCGAAGGGAGAAAGGCGGACAGGT
ATCCGGTAAGCGGCAGGGTCGGAACAGGAGAGCGCACGAGGGAGCTTCCAGGGGGAAACGCCTGGTATCT
TTATAGTCCTGTCGGGTTTCGCCACCTCTGACTTGAGCGTCGATTTTTGTGATGCTCGTCAGGGGGGCGG
AGCCTATGGAAAAACGCCAGCAACGCGGCCTTTTTACGGTTCCTGGCCTTTTGCTGGCCTTTTGCTCACA
TGTTCTTTCCTGCGTTATCCCCTGATTCTGTGGATAACCGTATTACCGCCTTTGAGTGAGCTGATACCGC
TCGCCGCAGCCGAACGACCGAGCGCAGCGAGTCAGTGAGCGAGGAAGCGGAAGAGCGCCCAATACGCAAA
CCGCCTCTCCCCGCGCGTTGGCCGATTCATTAATGCAGCTGGCACGACAGGTTTCCCGACTGGAAAGCGG
GCAGTGAGCGCAACGCAATTAATGTGAGTTAGCTCACTCATTAGGCACCCCAGGCTTTACACTTTATGCT
TCCGGCTCGTATGTTGTGTGGAATTGTGAGCGGATAACAATTTCACACAGGAAACAGCTATGACCATGAT
TACGCCAAGCGCGCAATTAACCCTCACTAAAGGGAACAAAAGCTGGAGCTCCACCGCGGTGGCGGCCGCT
CTAGCCCGGGCGGATCCGTCGACCTGCAGTTCGAAGTTCCTATTCTCTAGAAAGTATAGGAACTTCAGAG
CGCTTTTGAAGCTCACGCTGCCGCAAGCACTCAGGGCGCAAGGGCTGCTAAAGGAAGCGGAACACGTAGA
AAGCCAGTCCGCAGAAACGGTGCTGACCCCGGATGAATGTCAGCTACTGGGCTATCTGGACAAGGGAAAA
CGCAAGCGCAAAGAGAAAGCAGGTAGCTTGCAGTGGGCTTACATGGCGATAGCTAGACTGGGCGGTTTTA
TGGACAGCAAGCGAACCGGAATTGCCAGCTGGGGCGCCCTCTGGTAAGGTTGGGAAGCCCTGCAAAGTAA
ACTGGATGGCTTTCTTGCCGCCAAGGATCTGATGGCGCAGGGGATCAAGATCTGATCAAGAGACAGGATG
AGGATCGTTTCGCATGATTGAACAAGATGGATTGCACGCAGGTTCTCCGGCCGCTTGGGTGGAGAGGCTA
TTCGGCTATGACTGGGCACAACAGACAATCGGCTGCTCTGATGCCGCCGTGTTCCGGCTGTCAGCGCAGG
GGCGCCCGGTTCTTTTTGTCAAGACCGACCTGTCCGGTGCCCTGAATGAACTGCAGGACGAGGCAGCGCG
GCTATCGTGGCTGGCCACGACGGGCGTTCCTTGCGCAGCTGTGCTCGACGTTGTCACTGAAGCGGGAAGG
GACTGGCTGCTATTGGGCGAAGTGCCGGGGCAGGATCTCCTGTCATCTCACCTTGCTCCTGCCGAGAAAG
TATCCATCATGGCTGATGCAATGCGGCGGCTGCATACGCTTGATCCGGCTACCTGCCCATTCGACCACCA
AGCGAAACATCGCATCGAGCGAGCACGTACTCGGATGGAAGCCGGTCTTGTCGATCAGGATGATCTGGAC
GAAGAGCATCAGGGGCTCGCGCCAGCCGAACTGTTCGCCAGGCTCAAGGCGCGCATGCCCGACGGCGAGG
ATCTCGTCGTGACCCATGGCGATGCCTGCTTGCCGAATATCATGGTGGAAAATGGCCGCTTTTCTGGATT
CATCGACTGTGGCCGGCTGGGTGTGGCGGACCGCTATCAGGACATAGCGTTGGCTACCCGTGATATTGCT
GAAGAGCTTGGCGGCGAATGGGCTGACCGCTTCCTCGTGCTTTACGGTATCGCCGCTCCCGATTCGCAGC
GCATCGCCTTCTATCGCCTTCTTGACGAGTTCTTCTAATAAGGGGATCTTGAAGTTCCTATTCCGAAGTT
CCTATTCTCTAGAAAGTATAGGAACTTCGAAGCAGCTCCAGCCTACACAATCGCGTCACTACGAGACTGA
GTGTTACTCTCAAGACGTGTAATGCTGCAATCTGCATGCAAGCTTATCGATACCGTCGACCTCGAGGGGG
GGCCCGGTACCCAATTCGCCCTATAGTGAGTCGTATTACGCGCGCTCACTGGCCGTCGTTTTACAACGTC
GTGACTGGGAAAACCCTGGCGTTACCCAACTTAATCGCCTTGCAGCACATCCCCCTTTCGCCAGCTGGCG
TAATAGCGAAGAGGCCCGCACCGATCGCCCTTCCCAACAGTTGCGCAGCCTGAATGGCGAATGGG
[124 nt withheld, positions 2306-2429]
C
[91 nt withheld, positions 2431-2521]
A
[49 nt withheld, positions 2523-2571]
CCTTTGACGTTGGAGTCCACGTTCTTT
[37 nt withheld, positions 2599-2635]
ACCCTATCTCGGTCTATTCTTTTGATTTATAAGGGATTTTGCCGATTTCGGCCTATTGGTTAAAAAATGA
GCTGATTTAACAAAAATTTAACGCGAATTTTAACAAAATATTAACGCTTACAATTTAGGTGGCACTTTTC
GGGGAAATGTGCGCGGAACCCCTATTTGTTTATTTTTCTAAATACATTCAAATATGTATCCGCTCATGAG
ACAATAACCCTGATAAATGCTTCAATAATATTGAAAAAGGAAGAGTATGAGTATTCAACATTTCCGTGTC
GCCCTTATTCCCTTTTTTGCGGCATTTTGCCTTCCTGTTTTTGCTCACCCAGAAACGCTGGTGAAAGTAA
AAGATGCTGAAGATCAGTTGGGTGCACGAGTGGGTTACATCGAACTGGATCTCAACAGCGGTAAGATCCT
TGAGAGTTTTCGCCCCGAAGAACGTTTTCCAATGATGAGCACTTTTTGATCAGAAAAAAAGGATCATATC
GTCAATTATTACCTCCACGGGGAGAGCCTGAGCAAACTGGCCTCAGGCATTTGAGAAGCACACGGTCACA
CTGCTTCCGGTAGTCAATAAACCGGTAAACCAGCAATAGACATAAGCGGCTATTTAACGACCCTGCCCTG
AACCGACGACCGGGTCGAATTTGCTTTCGAATTTCTGCCATTCATCCGCTTATTATCACTTATTCAGGCG
TAGCAACCAGGCGTTTAAGGGCACCAATAACTGCCTTAAAAAAATTACGCCCCGCCCTGCCACTCATCGC
AGTACTGTTGTAATTCATTAAGCATTCTGCCGACATGGAAGCCATCACAAACGGCATGATGAACCTGAAT
CGCCAGCGGCATCAGCACCTTGTCGCCTTGCGTATAATATTTGCCCATGGTGAAAACGGGGGCGAAGAAG
TTGTCCATATTGGCCACGTTTAAATCAAAACTGGTGAAACTCACCCAGGGATTGGCTGAGACGAAAAACA
TATTCTCAATAAACCCTTTAGGGAAATAGGCCAGGTTTTCACCGTAACACGCCACATCTTGCGAATATAT
GTGTAGAAACTGCCGGAAATCGTCGTGGTATTCACTCCAGAGCGATGAAAACGTTTCAGTTTGCTCATGG
AAAACGGTGTAACAAGGGTGAACACTATCCCATATCACCAGCTCACCGTCTTTCATTGCCATACGTAATT
CCGGATGAGCATTCATCAGGCGGGCAAGAATGTGAATAAAGGCCGGATAAAACTTGTGCTTATTTTTCTT
TACGGTCTTTAAAAAGGCCGTAATATCCAGCTGAACGGTCTGGTTATAGGTACATTGAGCAACTGACTGA
AATGCCTCAAAATGTTCTTTACGATGCCATTGGGATATATCAACGGTGGTATATCCAGTGATTTTTTTCT
CCATTTTAGCTTCCTTAGCTCCTGAAAATCTCGACAACTCAAAAAATACGCCCGGTAGTGATCTTATTTC
ATTATGGTGAAAGTTGGAACCTCTTACGTGCCGATCAACGTCTCATTTTCGCCAAAAGTTGGCCCAGGGC
TTCCCGGTATCAACAGGGACACCAGGATTTATTTATTCTGCGAAGTGATCTTCCGTCACAGGTATTTATT
CGGTCGAAAAGGATCTAGGTGAAGATCCTTTTTGATAATCTCATGACCAAAATCCCTTAACGTGAGTTTT
CGTTCCACTGAGCGTCAGACCCCGTAGAAAAGATCAAAGGATCTTCTTGAGATCCTTTTTTTCTGCGCGT
AATCTGCTGCTTGCAAACAAAAAAACCACCGCTACCAGCGGTGGTTTGTTTGCCGGATCAAGAGCTACCA
ACTCTTTTTCCGAAGGTAACTGGCTTCAGCAGAGCGCAGATACCAAATACTGTTCTTCTAGTGTAGCCGT
AGTTAGGCCACCACTTCAAGAACTCTGTAGCACCGCCTACATACCTCGCTCTGCTAATCCTGTTACCAGT
GGCTGCTGCCAGTGGCGATAAGTCGTGTCTTACCGGGTTGGACTCAAGACGATAGTTACCGGATAAGGCG
CAGCGGTCGGGCTGAACGGGGGGTTCGTGCACACAGCCCAGCTTGGAGCGAACGACCTACACC
Features (pLannotate 1.2.2; 19 found; start..end, strand, type, name):
    405..497     +  CDS            lacI (fragment): lac repressor; lacI; The lac repressor binds to the lac operator to inhibit transcription in E. coli. This inhibition can be relieved by adding lactose or isopropyl-β-D-thiogalactopyranoside (IPTG).
    510..531     +  protein_bind   CAP binding site: CAP binding activates transcription in the presence of cAMP. E. coli catabolite activator protein
    546..576     +  promoter       lac promoter: promoter for the E. coli lac operon
    584..600     +  protein_bind   lac operator: The lac repressor binds to the lac operator to inhibit transcription in E. coli. This inhibition can be relieved by adding lactose or isopropyl-β-D-thiogalactopyranoside (IPTG). lac repressor encoded by lacI
    645..663     +  promoter       T3 promoter: promoter for bacteriophage T3 RNA polymerase
    676..704     +  misc_feature   MCS (fragment): pBluescript multiple cloning site
    733..766     +  protein_bind   FRT (minimal): supports FLP-mediated excision but not integration (Turan and Bode, 2011) FLP recombinase from the Saccharomyces cerevisiae 2μ plasmid
    773..1102    +  CDS            tnpA (fragment): TN5P_ECOLX - Also known as tnp. Experimental evidence at protein level: Swiss-Prot protein existence level 1. Mediates transposition of transposon Tn5 by a 'cut and paste' mechanism. First, the monomeric transposase binds the 19 bp inverted DNA repeats flanking the transposon. Then, dimerization of the DNA- bound transposase creates a synaptic DNA complex. After nicking of the first DNA strand, excision of the transposon proceeds through a series of intermediates. The transposase then mediates the insertion of the transposon at a new site by strand transfer. The activity of the wild- type tran
   1134..1925    +  CDS            neo: KKA2_KLEPN - Also known as kan, nptII. Experimental evidence at protein level: Swiss-Prot protein existence level 1. Resistance to kanamycin, neomycin, paromomycin, ribostamycin, butirosin and gentamicin B. From Klebsiella pneumoniae.
   1941..1988    +  protein_bind   FRT: FLP-mediated recombination occurs in the 8-bp core sequence TCTAGAAA (Turan and Bode, 2011). FLP recombinase from the Saccharomyces cerevisiae 2μ plasmid
   2069..2111    +  misc_feature   MCS (fragment): pBluescript multiple cloning site
   2120..2138    -  promoter       T7 promoter: promoter for bacteriophage T7 RNA polymerase
   2146..2301    +  CDS            lacZα (fragment): LacZα fragment of β-galactosidase; lacZ fragment
   2306..2734    +  rep_origin     f1 ori (sequence partly withheld): f1 bacteriophage origin of replication; arrow indicates direction of (+) strand synthesis
   2787..2891    +  promoter       AmpR promoter: bla
   2892..3101    +  CDS            AmpR (fragment): β-lactamase; bla; confers resistance to ampicillin, carbenicillin, and related antibiotics
   3380..4039    -  CDS            CmR: chloramphenicol acetyltransferase; cat; confers resistance to chloramphenicol
   4040..4142    -  promoter       cat promoter: promoter of the E. coli cat gene encoding chloramphenicol acetyltransferase
   4362..222     +  rep_origin     ori (across the origin): high-copy-number ColE1/pMB1/pBR322/pUC origin of replication
