[The description below was written by a language model from this plasmid's Addgene catalogue record and pLannotate feature annotations shown in this document.]
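Description:
pSKAP_AP is a 4,728 bp high-copy bacterial plasmid from the pSKAP series, built on a pBluescript-type framework and carrying a short unique DNA barcode designated "AP" (about 25 bp added to the 4,703 bp pSKAP backbone). It replicates in E. coli from a ColE1/pUC-type origin and also carries an f1 phage origin. Selection is by chloramphenicol, through a cat gene with its own promoter. This marker appears to have displaced most of the original β-lactamase gene, since only the AmpR promoter and a fragment of the AmpR coding sequence remain. Although catalogued as a bacterial expression vector, it does not encode a protein payload. Its role is to supply a DNA template.

The functional cassette sits within the remnants of the pBluescript polylinker, between the T3 and T7 promoters and alongside residual lac promoter/operator and lacZα fragments. It consists of a neo (nptII) kanamycin-resistance gene, preceded by a Tn5-derived sequence annotated as a tnpA fragment, and flanked by two FRT sites, one minimal and one full-length. The barcode itself is not annotated in the feature table, so its exact position relative to the FRT-flanked marker cannot be read from the record.

According to the stated purpose, the barcode is transferred to a bacterial chromosome by allelic exchange, presumably with kanamycin resistance selecting for integrants. The FRT sites would allow FLP recombinase to excise the marker afterwards. The barcode then gives a strain a unique molecular identifier. The associated publication uses such barcodes in digital PCR-based competitive index assays to measure relative fitness of Salmonella strains in mixed populations.
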