Addgene plasmid #122718: pSKAP_AP
Purpose: pSKAP plasmid containing the unique DNA barcode "AP" to be used for allelic exchange on bacterial chromosomes and subsequent molecular identification.
Depositing lab: Travis Bourret. Depositing organization: Creighton University. Publication: Digital PCR-based Competitive Index for High-throughput Analysis of Fitness in Salmonella. Shaw JA, Bourret TJ. J Vis Exp. 2019 May 13;(147). doi: 10.3791/59630. PubMed 31132072.
Backbone
  Vector backbone: pSKAP
  Backbone manufacturer: Shaw and Bourret
  Backbone size w/o insert (bp): 4703
  Total vector size (bp): 4728
  Modifications to backbone: Addition of AP barcode sequence. AGTAACACTCAGTCTCGTAGTGAC
  Vector type: Bacterial Expression
Growth in bacteria
  Bacterial resistance: Chloramphenicol, 25 μg/mL
  Growth temperature: 37°C
  Growth strain: DH5alpha
  Copy number: High Copy
Gene/Insert
  Gene/Insert name: Barcode AP
  Insert size (bp): 25
Terms and licenses: Academic/Nonprofit Terms; Industry Terms: Not Available to Industry
How to cite: pSKAP_AP was a gift from Travis Bourret (Addgene plasmid # 122718 ; http://n2t.net/addgene:122718 ; RRID:Addgene_122718)
